>Addgene plasmid #133744 | MSCV-human CSFI-R-L301S-IRES-GFP | addgene full sequence | sequence record 265941 | Addgene NGS Result
TGAAAGACCCCACCTGTAGGTTTGGCAAGCTAGCTTAAGTAACGCCATTTTGCAAGGCATGGAAAATACA
TAACTGAGAATAGAGAAGTTCAGATCAAGGTTAGGAACAGAGAGACAGCAGAATATGGGCCAAACAGGAT
ATCTGTGGTAAGCAGTTCCTGCCCCGGCTCAGGGCCAAGAACAGATGGTCCCCAGATGCGGTCCCGCCCT
CAGCAGTTTCTAGAGAACCATCAGATGTTTCCAGGGTGCCCCAAGGACCTGAAATGACCCTGTGCCTTAT
TTGAACTAACCAATCAGTTCGCTTCTCGCTTCTGTTCGCGCGCTTCTGCTCCCCGAGCTCAATAAAAGAG
CCCACAACCCCTCACTCGGCGCGCCAGTCCTCCGATAGACTGCGTCGCCCGGGTACCCGTATTCCCAATA
AAGCCTCTTGCTGTTTGCATCCGAATCGTGGACTCGCTGATCCTTGGGAGGGTCTCCTCAGATTGATTGA
CTGCCCACCTCGGGGGTCTTTCATTTGGAGGTTCCACCGAGATTTGGAGACCCCTGCCCAGGGACCACCG
ACCCCCCCGCCGGGAGGTAAGCTGGCCAGCGGTCGTTTCGTGTCTGTCTCTGTCTTTGTGCGTGTTTGTG
CCGGCATCTAATGTTTGCGCCTGCGTCTGTACTAGTTAGCTAACTAGCTCTGTATCTGGCGGACCCGTGG
TGGAACTGACGAGTTCTGAACACCCGGCCGCAACCCTGGGAGACGTCCCAGGGACTTTGGGGGCCGTTTT
TGTGGCCCGACCTGAGGAAGGGAGTCGATGTGGAATCCGACCCCGTCAGGATATGTGGTTCTGGTAGGAG
ACGAGAACCTAAAACAGTTCCCGCCTCCGTCTGAATTTTTGCTTTCGGTTTGGAACCGAAGCCGCGCGTC
TTGTCTGCTGCAGCGCTGCAGCATCGTTCTGTGTTGTCTCTGTCTGACTGTGTTTCTGTATTTGTCTGAA
AATTAGGGCCAGACTGTTACCACTCCCTTAAGTTTGACCTTAGGTCACTGGAAAGATGTCGAGCGGATCG
CTCACAACCAGTCGGTAGATGTCAAGAAGAGACGTTGGGTTACCTTCTGCTCTGCAGAATGGCCAACCTT
TAACGTCGGATGGCCGCGAGACGGCACCTTTAACCGAGACCTCATCACCCAGGTTAAGATCAAGGTCTTT
TCACCTGGCCCGCATGGACACCCAGACCAGGTCCCCTACATCGTGACCTGGGAAGCCTTGGCTTTTGACC
CCCCTCCCTGGGTCAAGCCCTTTGTACACCCTAAGCCTCCGCCTCCTCTTCCTCCATCCGCCCCGTCTCT
CCCCCTTGAACCTCCTCGTTCGACCCCGCCTCGATCCTCCCTTTATCCAGCCCTCACTCCTTCTCTAGGC
GCCGGAATTCGTTAACCTCGAGAGATCCGCGGCCGCTGATCCGAATTCGCATGGTCGACTACCAGAGGAG
AGGAACGTGTGTCCAGTGTCCCGATCCCTGCGGAGCTAGTAGCTGAGAGCTCTGTGCCCTGGGCACCTTG
CAGCCCTGCACCTGCCTGCCACTTCCCCACCGAGGCCATGGGCCCAGGAGTTCTGCTGCTCCTGCTGGTG
GCCACAGCTTGGCATGGTCAGGGAATCCCAGTGATAGAGCCCAGTGTCCCCGAGCTGGTCGTGAAGCCAG
GAGCAACGGTGACCTTGCGATGTGTGGGCAATGGCAGCGTGGAATGGGATGGCCCCCCATCACCTCACTG
GACCCTGTACTCTGATGGCTCCAGCAGCATCCTCAGCACCAACAACGCTACCTTCCAAAACACGGGGACC
TATCGCTGCACTGAGCCTGGAGACCCCCTGGGAGGCAGCGCCGCCATCCACCTCTATGTCAAAGACCCTG
CCCGGCCCTGGAACGTGCTAGCACAGGAGGTGGTCGTGTTCGAGGACCAGGACGCACTACTGCCCTGTCT
GCTCACAGACCCGGTGCTGGAAGCAGGCGTCTCGCTGGTGCGTGTGCGTGGCCGGCCCCTCATGCGCCAC
ACCAACTACTCCTTCTCGCCCTGGCATGGCTTCACCATCCACAGGGCCAAGTTCATTCAGAGCCAGGACT
ATCAATGCAGTGCCCTGATGGGTGGCAGGAAGGTGATGTCCATCAGCATCCGGCTGAAAGTGCAGAAAGT
CATCCCAGGGCCCCCAGCCTTGACACTGGTGCCTGCAGAGCTGGTGCGGATTCGAGGGGAGGCTGCCCAG
ATCGTGTGCTCAGCCAGCAGCGTTGATGTTAACTTTGATGTCTTCCTCCAACACAACAACACTAAGCTCG
CAATCCCTCAACAATCTGACTTTCATAATAACCGTTACCAAAAAGTCCTGACCCTCAACCTCGATCAAGT
AGATTTCCAACATGCCGGCAACTACTCCTGCGTGGCCAGCAACGTGCAGGGCAAGCACTCCACCTCCATG
TTCTTCCGGGTGGTAGAGAGTGCCTACTCGAACTTGAGCTCTGAGCAGAACCTCATCCAGGAGGTGACCG
TGGGGGAGGGGCTCAACCTCAAAGTCATGGTGGAGGCCTACCCAGGCCTGCAAGGTTTTAACTGGACCTA
CCTGGGACCCTTTTCTGACCACCAGCCTGAGCCCAAGCTTGCTAATGCTACCACCAAGGACACATACAGG
CACACCTTCACCCTCTCTCTGCCCCGCCTGAAGCCCTCTGAGGCTGGCCGCTACTCCTTCCTGGCCAGAA
ACCCAGGAGGCTGGAGAGCTCTGACGTTTGAGCTCACCCTTCGATACCCCCCAGAGGTAAGCGTCATATG
GACATTCATCAACGGCTCTGGCACCCTTTTGTGTGCTGCCTCTGGGTACCCCCAGCCCAACGTGACATGG
CTGCAGTGCAGTGGCCACACTGATAGGTGTGATGAGGCCCAAGTGCTGCAGGTCTGGGATGACCCATACC
CTGAGGTCCTGAGCCAGGAGCCCTTCCACAAGGTGACGGTGCAGAGCCTGCTGACTGTTGAGACCTTAGA
GCACAACCAAACCTACGAGTGCAGGGCCCACAACAGCGTGGGGAGTGGCTCCTGGGCCTTCATACCCATC
TCTGCAGGAGCCCACACGCATCCCCCGGATGAGTTCCTCTTCACACCAGTGGTGGTCGCCTGCATGTCCA
TCATGGCCTTGCTGCTGCTGCTGCTCCTGCTGCTATTGTACAAGTATAAGCAGAAGCCCAAGTACCAGGT
CCGCTGGAAGATCATCGAGAGCTATGAGGGCAACAGTTATACTTTCATCGACCCCACGCAGCTGCCTTAC
AACGAGAAGTGGGAGTTCCCCCGGAACAACCTGCAGTTTGGTAAGACCCTCGGAGCTGGAGCCTTTGGGA
AGGTGGTGGAGGCCACGGCCTTTGGTCTGGGCAAGGAGGATGCTGTCCTGAAGGTGGCTGTGAAGATGCT
GAAGTCCACGGCCCATGCTGATGAGAAGGAGGCCCTCATGTCCGAGCTGAAGATCATGAGCCACCTGGGC
CAGCACGAGAACATCGTCAACCTTCTGGGAGCCTGTACCCATGGAGGCCCTGTACTGGTCATCACGGAGT
ACTGTTGCTATGGCGACCTGCTCAACTTTCTGCGAAGGAAGGCTGAGGCCATGCTGGGACCCAGCCTGAG
CCCCGGCCAGGACCCCGAGGGAGGCGTCGACTATAAGAACATCCACCTCGAGAAGAAATATGTCCGCAGG
GACAGTGGCTTCTCCAGCCAGGGTGTGGACACCTATGTGGAGATGAGGCCTGTCTCCACTTCTTCAAATG
ACTCCTTCTCTGAGCAAGACCTGGACAAGGAGGATGGACGGCCCCTGGAGCTCCGGGACCTGCTTCACTT
CTCCAGCCAAGTAGCCCAGGGCATGGCCTTCCTCGCTTCCAAGAATTGCATCCACCGGGACGTGGCAGCG
CGTAACGTGCTGTTGACCAATGGTCATGTGGCCAAGATTGGGGACTTCGGGCTGGCTAGGGACATCATGA
ATGACTCCAACTACATTGTCAAGGGCAATGCCCGCCTGCCTGTGAAGTGGATGGCCCCAGAGAGCATCTT
TGACTGTGTCTACACGGTTCAGAGCGACGTCTGGTCCTATGGCATCCTCCTCTGGGAGATCTTCTCACTT
GGGCTGAATCCCTACCCTGGCATCCTGGTGAACAGCAAGTTCTATAAACTGGTGAAGGATGGATACCAAA
TGGCCCAGCCTGCATTTGCCCCAAAGAATATATACAGCATCATGCAGGCCTGCTGGGCCTTGGAGCCCAC
CCACAGACCCACCTTCCAGCAGATCTGCTCCTTCCTTCAGGAGCAGGCCCAAGAGGACAGGAGAGAGCGG
GACTATACCAATCTGCCGAGCAGCAGCAGAAGCGGTGGCAGCGGCAGCAGCAGCAGTGAGCTGGAGGAGG
AGAGCTCTAGTGAGCACCTGACCTGCTGCGAGCAAGGGGATATCGCCCAGCCCTTGCTGCAGCCCAACAA
CTATCAGTTCTGCTGAGGAGTTGACGACAGGGAGTACCACTCTCCCCTCCTCCAAACTTCAACTCCTCCA
TGGATGGGGCGACACGGGGAGAACATACAAACTCTGCCTTCGGTCATTTCACTCAACAGCTCGGCCCAGC
TCTGAAACTTGGGAAGGTGAGGGATTCAGGGGAGGTCAGAGGATCAGCGGCCGCCCCTCTCCCTCCCCCC
CCCCTAACGTTACTGGCCGAAGCCGCTTGGAATAAGGCCGGTGTGCGTTTGTCTATATGTTATTTTCCAC
CATATTGCCGTCTTTTGGCAATGTGAGGGCCCGGAAACCTGGCCCTGTCTTCTTGACGAGCATTCCTAGG
GGTCTTTCCCCTCTCGCCAAAGGAATGCAAGGTCTGTTGAATGTCGTGAAGGAAGCAGTTCCTCTGGAAG
CTTCTTGAAGACAAACAACGTCTGTAGCGACCCTTTGCAGGCAGCGGAACCCCCCACCTGGCGACAGGTG
CCTCTGCGGCCAAAAGCCACGTGTATAAGATACACCTGCAAAGGCGGCACAACCCCAGTGCCACGTTGTG
AGTTGGATAGTTGTGGAAAGAGTCAAATGGCTCTCCTCAAGCGTATTCAACAAGGGGCTGAAGGATGCCC
AGAAGGTACCCCATTGTATGGGATCTGATCTGGGGCCTCGGTGCACATGCTTTACATGTGTTTAGTCGAG
GTTAAAAAAACGTCTAGGCCCCCCGAACCACGGGGACGTGGTTTTCCTTTGAAAAACACGATGATAATAT
GGCCACAACCATGGTGAGCAAGGGCGAGGAGCTGTTCACCGGGGTGGTGCCCATCCTGGTCGAGCTGGAC
GGCGACGTAAACGGCCACAAGTTCAGCGTGTCCGGCGAGGGCGAGGGCGATGCCACCTACGGCAAGCTGA
CCCTGAAGTTCATCTGCACCACCGGCAAGCTGCCCGTGCCCTGGCCCACCCTCGTGACCACCCTGACCTA
CGGCGTGCAGTGCTTCAGCCGCTACCCCGACCACATGAAGCAGCACGACTTCTTCAAGTCCGCCATGCCC
GAAGGCTACGTCCAGGAGCGCACCATCTTCTTCAAGGACGACGGCAACTACAAGACCCGCGCCGAGGTGA
AGTTCGAGGGCGACACCCTGGTGAACCGCATCGAGCTGAAGGGCATCGACTTCAAGGAGGACGGCAACAT
CCTGGGGCACAAGCTGGAGTACAACTACAACAGCCACAACGTCTATATCATGGCCGACAAGCAGAAGAAC
GGCATCAAGGTGAACTTCAAGATCCGCCACAACATCGAGGACGGCAGCGTGCAGCTCGCCGACCACTACC
AGCAGAACACCCCCATCGGCGACGGCCCCGTGCTGCTGCCCGACAACCACTACCTGAGCACCCAGTCCGC
CCTGAGCAAAGACCCCAACGAGAAGCGCGATCACATGGTCCTGCTGGAGTTCGTGACCGCCGCCGGGATC
ACTCTCGGCATGGACGAGCTGTACAAGTAACTCGAGGGATCCGTCGACCTGCAGCCAAGCTTATCGATAA
AATAAAAGATTTTATTTAGTCTCCAGAAAAAGGGGGGAATGAAAGACCCCACCTGTAGGTTTGGCAAGCT
AGCTTAAGTAACGCCATTTTGCAAGGCATGGAAAATACATAACTGAGAATAGAGAAGTTCAGATCAAGGT
TAGGAACAGAGAGACAGCAGAATATGGGCCAAACAGGATATCTGTGGTAAGCAGTTCCTGCCCCGGCTCA
GGGCCAAGAACAGATGGTCCCCAGATGCGGTCCCGCCCTCAGCAGTTTCTAGAGAACCATCAGATGTTTC
CAGGGTGCCCCAAGGACCTGAAATGACCCTGTGCCTTATTTGAACTAACCAATCAGTTCGCTTCTCGCTT
CTGTTCGCGCGCTTCTGCTCCCCGAGCTCAATAAAAGAGCCCACAACCCCTCACTCGGCGCGCCAGTCCT
CCGATAGACTGCGTCGCCCGGGTACCCGTGTATCCAATAAACCCTCTTGCAGTTGCATCCGACTTGTGGT
CTCGCTGTTCCTTGGGAGGGTCTCCTCTGAGTGATTGACTACCCGTCAGCGGGGGTCTTTCATGGGTAAC
AGTTTCTTGAAGTTGGAGAACAACATTCTGAGGGTAGGAGTCGAATATTAAGTAATCCTGACTCAATTAG
CCACTGTTTTGAATCCACATACTCCAATACTCCTGAAATAGTTCATTATGGACAGCGCAGAAAGAGCTGG
GGAGAATTGTGAAATTGTTATCCGCTCACAATTCCACACAACATACGAGCCGGAAGCATAAAGTGTAAAG
CCTGGGGTGCCTAATGAGTGAGCTAACTCACATTAATTGCGTTGCGCTCACTGCCCGCTTTCCAGTCGGG
AAACCTGTCGTGCCAGCTGCATTAATGAATCGGCCAACGCGCGGGGAGAGGCGGTTTGCGTATTGGGCGC
TCTTCCGCTTCCTCGCTCACTGACTCGCTGCGCTCGGTCGTTCGGCTGCGGCGAGCGGTATCAGCTCACT
CAAAGGCGGTAATACGGTTATCCACAGAATCAGGGGATAACGCAGGAAAGAACATGTGAGCAAAAGGCCA
GCAAAAGGCCAGGAACCGTAAAAAGGCCGCGTTGCTGGCGTTTTTCCATAGGCTCCGCCCCCCTGACGAG
CATCACAAAAATCGACGCTCAAGTCAGAGGTGGCGAAACCCGACAGGACTATAAAGATACCAGGCGTTTC
CCCCTGGAAGCTCCCTCGTGCGCTCTCCTGTTCCGACCCTGCCGCTTACCGGATACCTGTCCGCCTTTCT
CCCTTCGGGAAGCGTGGCGCTTTCTCATAGCTCACGCTGTAGGTATCTCAGTTCGGTGTAGGTCGTTCGC
TCCAAGCTGGGCTGTGTGCACGAACCCCCCGTTCAGCCCGACCGCTGCGCCTTATCCGGTAACTATCGTC
TTGAGTCCAACCCGGTAAGACACGACTTATCGCCACTGGCAGCAGCCACTGGTAACAGGATTAGCAGAGC
GAGGTATGTAGGCGGTGCTACAGAGTTCTTGAAGTGGTGGCCTAACTACGGCTACACTAGAAGAACAGTA
TTTGGTATCTGCGCTCTGCTGAAGCCAGTTACCTTCGGAAAAAGAGTTGGTAGCTCTTGATCCGGCAAAC
AAACCACCGCTGGTAGCGGTGGTTTTTTTGTTTGCAAGCAGCAGATTACGCGCAGAAAAAAAGGATCTCA
AGAAGATCCTTTGATCTTTTCTACGGGGTCTGACGCTCAGTGGAACGAAAACTCACGTTAAGGGATTTTG
GTCATGAGATTATCAAAAAGGATCTTCACCTAGATCCTTTTAAATTAAAAATGAAGTTTTAAATCAATCT
AAAGTATATATGAGTAAACTTGGTCTGACAGTTACCAATGCTTAATCAGTGAGGCACCTATCTCAGCGAT
CTGTCTATTTCGTTCATCCATAGTTGCCTGACTCCCCGTCGTGTAGATAACTACGATACGGGAGGGCTTA
CCATCTGGCCCCAGTGCTGCAATGATACCGCGAGACCCACGCTCACCGGCTCCAGATTTATCAGCAATAA
ACCAGCCAGCCGGAAGGGCCGAGCGCAGAAGTGGTCCTGCAACTTTATCCGCCTCCATCCAGTCTATTAA
TTGTTGCCGGGAAGCTAGAGTAAGTAGTTCGCCAGTTAATAGTTTGCGCAACGTTGTTGCCATTGCTACA
GGCATCGTGGTGTCACGCTCGTCGTTTGGTATGGCTTCATTCAGCTCCGGTTCCCAACGATCAAGGCGAG
TTACATGATCCCCCATGTTGTGCAAAAAAGCGGTTAGCTCCTTCGGTCCTCCGATCGTTGTCAGAAGTAA
GTTGGCCGCAGTGTTATCACTCATGGTTATGGCAGCACTGCATAATTCTCTTACTGTCATGCCATCCGTA
AGATGCTTTTCTGTGACTGGTGAGTACTCAACCAAGTCATTCTGAGAATAGTGTATGCGGCGACCGAGTT
GCTCTTGCCCGGCGTCAATACGGGATAATACCGCGCCACATAGCAGAACTTTAAAAGTGCTCATCATTGG
AAAACGTTCTTCGGGGCGAAAACTCTCAAGGATCTTACCGCTGTTGAGATCCAGTTCGATGTAACCCACT
CGTGCACCCAACTGATCTTCAGCATCTTTTACTTTCACCAGCGTTTCTGGGTGAGCAAAAACAGGAAGGC
AAAATGCCGCAAAAAAGGGAATAAGGGCGACACGGAAATGTTGAATACTCATACTCTTCCTTTTTCAATA
TTATTGAAGCATTTATCAGGGTTATTGTCTCATGAGCGGATACATATTTGAATGTATTTAGAAAAATAAA
CAAATAGGGGTTCCGCGCACATTTCCCCGAAAAGTGCCACCTGACGTCTAAGAAACCATTATTATCATGA
CATTAACCTATAAAAATAGGCGTATCACGAGGCCCTTTCGTCTCGCGCGTTTCGGTGATGACGGTGAAAA
CCTCTGACACATGCAGCTCCCGGAGACGGTCACAGCTTGTCTGTAAGCGGATGCCGGGAGCAGACAAGCC
CGTCAGGGCGCGTCAGCGGGTGTTGGCGGGTGTCGGGGCTGGCTTAACTATGCGGCATCAGAGCAGATTG
TACTGAGAGTGCACCATATGCGGTGTGAAATACCGCACAGATGCGTAAGGAGAAAATACCGCATCAGGCG
CCATTCGCCATTCAGGCTGCGCAACTGTTGGGAAGGGCGATCGGTGCGGGCCTCTTCGCTATTACGCCAG
CTGGCGAAAGGGGGATGTGCTGCAAGGCGATTAAGTTGGGTAACGCCAGGGTTTTCCCAGTCACGACGTT
GTAAAACGACGGCGCAAGGAATGGTGCATGCAAGGAGATGGCGCCCAACAGTCCCCCGGCCACGGGGCCT
GCCACCATACCCACGCCGAAACAAGCGCTCATGAGCCCGAAGTGGCGAGCCCGATCTTCCCCATCGGTGA
TGTCGGCGATATAGGCGCCAGCAACCGCACCTGTGGCGCCGGTGATGCCGGCCACGATGCGTCCGGCGTA
GAGGCGATTAGTCCAATTTGTTAAAGACAGGATATCAGTGGTCCAGGCTCTAGTTTTGACTCAACAATAT
CACCAGCTGAAGCCTATAGAGTACGAGCCATAGATAAAATAAAAGATTTTATTTAGTCTCCAGAAAAAGG
GGGGAA
Features (pLannotate 1.2.2; 19 found; start..end, strand, type, name):
    579..920     +  misc_feature   MESV Ψ: packaging signal of murine embryonic stem cell virus
    987..1403    +  CDS            gag (truncated): truncated Moloney murine leukemia virus (MMLV) gag gene lacking the start codon
   1578..4493    +  CDS            CSF1R: CSF1R_HUMAN - Also known as FMS. Experimental evidence at protein level: Swiss-Prot protein existence level 1. Tyrosine-protein kinase that acts as cell-surface receptor for CSF1 and IL34 and plays an essential role in the regulation of survival, proliferation and differentiation of hematopoietic precursor cells, especially mononuclear phagocytes, such as macrophages and monocytes. Promotes the release of proinflammatory chemokines in response to IL34 and CSF1, and thereby plays an important role in innate immunity and in inflammatory processes. Plays an important role in the regulation of ost
   4785..5247    +  misc_feature   IRES: internal ribosome entry site (IRES) of the encephalomyocarditis virus (EMCV)
   5261..5980    +  CDS            EGFP: the original enhanced GFP (Yang et al., 1996) mammalian codon-optimized
   6059..6573    +  LTR            3' LTR: 3' long terminal repeat from murine embryonic stem cell virus
   6735..6751    -  protein_bind   lac operator: The lac repressor binds to the lac operator to inhibit transcription in E. coli. This inhibition can be relieved by adding lactose or isopropyl-β-D-thiogalactopyranoside (IPTG). lac repressor encoded by lacI
   6759..6789    -  promoter       lac promoter: promoter for the E. coli lac operon
   6804..6825    -  protein_bind   CAP binding site: CAP binding activates transcription in the presence of cAMP. E. coli catabolite activator protein
   6838..6930    -  CDS            lacI (fragment): lac repressor; lacI; The lac repressor binds to the lac operator to inhibit transcription in E. coli. This inhibition can be relieved by adding lactose or isopropyl-β-D-thiogalactopyranoside (IPTG).
   7113..7701    -  rep_origin     ori: high-copy-number ColE1/pMB1/pBR322/pUC origin of replication
   7872..8732    -  CDS            AmpR: β-lactamase; bla; confers resistance to ampicillin, carbenicillin, and related antibiotics
   8733..8837    -  promoter       AmpR promoter: bla
   8932..8967    +  CDS            rop (fragment): Rop protein, which maintains plasmids at low copy number; rop
   9069..9168    +  misc_feature   bom (fragment): basis of mobility region from pBR322
   9174..9323    -  CDS            lacZα (fragment): LacZα fragment of β-galactosidase; lacZ fragment
   9323..9524    -  CDS            TcR (fragment): tetracycline efflux protein; tet; confers resistance to tetracycline
   9525..9623    +  CDS            env (fragment): murine leukemia virus gPr80 envelope polyprotein precursor; env; proteolytically cleaved into gp70SU and p15TM subunits
   9665..515     +  LTR            5' LTR (across the origin): 5' long terminal repeat from murine embryonic stem cell virus
