[The description below was written by a language model from this plasmid's Addgene catalogue record and pLannotate feature annotations shown in this document.]
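Description:
MSCV-human CSFI-R-L301S-IRES-GFP is a gammaretroviral expression vector built on the murine stem cell virus (MSCV) backbone, designed to deliver a mutant form of the human colony-stimulating factor 1 receptor (CSF1R, also called c-fms) into mammalian cells. The sequenced plasmid is about 9.7 kb. In bacteria it is maintained through a high-copy ColE1/pUC-type origin and selected with ampicillin via the β-lactamase gene. The remaining bacterial annotations (fragments of lacI, rop, bom, lacZα and the tetracycline resistance gene, plus a lac promoter/operator) are non-functional remnants of earlier cloning vectors.

The proviral region is bounded by 5′ and 3′ long terminal repeats from murine embryonic stem cell virus. The 5′ LTR serves as the promoter, and it is followed by the Ψ packaging signal and a truncated gag segment lacking its start codon, which together support efficient encapsidation of the genomic RNA when gag, pol and env are supplied in trans by a packaging system. Downstream lies the roughly 3 kb human CSF1R coding sequence, cloned at NotI sites and carrying the L301S substitution. The receptor is a tyrosine kinase that responds to CSF1 and IL34 and governs survival, proliferation and differentiation of mononuclear phagocyte lineage cells. An EMCV internal ribosome entry site follows the receptor and drives translation of EGFP from the same LTR-derived bicistronic transcript, so green fluorescence marks transduced cells and allows them to be tracked or sorted; there is no drug selection marker for mammalian cells. The stated purpose is retroviral expression of this CSF1R mutant, and the associated publication concerns the transforming potential of the c-fms proto-oncogene.
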