Addgene plasmid #133744: MSCV-human CSFI-R-L301S-IRES-GFP
Purpose: retroviral expression of CSF1-R mutant
Depositing lab: Martine Roussel. Depositing organization: St. Jude Children's Research Hospital. Publication: Transforming potential of the c-fms proto-oncogene (CSF-1 receptor). Roussel MF, Dull TJ, Rettenmier CW, Ralph P, Ullrich A, Sherr CJ. Nature. 1987 Feb 5-11;325(6104):549-52. 10.1038/325549a0 PubMed 3027579.
Backbone
  Vector backbone: MSCV LTR
  Backbone size w/o insert (bp): 6415
  Vector type: Mammalian Expression, Retroviral
  Selectable markers: GFP
Growth in bacteria
  Bacterial resistance: Ampicillin, 100 μg/mL
  Growth temperature: 37°C
  Growth strain: NEB Stable
  Copy number: Unknown
Gene/Insert
  Gene/Insert name: CSF1-R (alt name: c-fms)
  Species: H. sapiens (human)
  Insert size (bp): 3000
  Mutation: L301S
  Entrez Gene: CSF1R (a.k.a. BANDDOS, C-FMS, CD115, CSF-1R, CSFR, FIM2, FMS, GPSC, HDLS, HDLS1, M-CSF-R)
  Promoter: MSCV
  Cloning method: Restriction Enzyme; 5′ cloning site Not1 (unknown if destroyed); 3′ cloning site Not1 (unknown if destroyed)
Terms and licenses: Academic/Nonprofit Terms; Industry Terms: Not Available to Industry
How to cite: MSCV-human CSFI-R-L301S-IRES-GFP was a gift from Martine Roussel (Addgene plasmid # 133744 ; http://n2t.net/addgene:133744 ; RRID:Addgene_133744)
